Addgene plasmid #63513: pFusB3-28
Purpose: Encodes RVD positions 13-15 in TALEN assembly
Depositing lab: Stephen Ekker. Depositing organization: Mayo Foundation for Medical Education and Research. Publication: FusX: A rapid one-step TALE assembly system for genome science. Ma AC, McNulty MS, Tanya PL, Jarryd CM, Martinez-Galvez G, Argue DP, Lee HB, Urban MD, Bullard CE, Blackburn PR, Man TK, Clark KJ, Ekker SC. Hum Gene Ther. 2016 Jun;27(6):451-63. doi: 10.1089/hum.2015.172 PubMed 26854857.
Backbone
  Vector backbone: FusB3
  Backbone size w/o insert (bp): 2991
  Vector type: TALEN
Growth in bacteria
  Bacterial resistance: Spectinomycin, 50 μg/mL
  Growth temperature: 37°C
  Growth strain: DH5alpha
  Copy number: High Copy
Gene/Insert
  Gene/Insert name: HD NN NG (alt name: B3_CGT)
  Species: Synthetic
  Mutation: none
  Cloning method: Restriction Enzyme; 5′ cloning site BsaI (destroyed during cloning); 3′ cloning site BsaI (destroyed during cloning)
  Sequencing primers: 5′ pCR8_F1; 3′ pCR8_R1
Terms and licenses: Academic/Nonprofit Terms; Industry Terms: Not Available to Industry
How to cite: pFusB3-28 was a gift from Stephen Ekker (Addgene plasmid # 63513 ; http://n2t.net/addgene:63513 ; RRID:Addgene_63513)
