[The description below was written by a language model from this plasmid's Addgene catalogue record.]
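Description:
pFusB3-28 is a component plasmid from the FusX system, a library-based method for rapid one-step assembly of TALE repeat arrays. It is built on the FusB3 backbone (about 3 kb without the insert), is classed as a TALEN vector, and is maintained in E. coli as a high-copy plasmid under spectinomycin selection. The record gives no feature table, so the origin of replication and other backbone elements are not specified. The listed sequencing primers are pCR8-type, which suggests a relationship to that cloning vector family, but the record does not confirm this.

The insert is a synthetic, pre-assembled trimer of TALE repeats carrying the repeat-variable diresidues HD, NN and NG, also named B3_CGT. Under the standard TALE recognition code, HD specifies cytosine, NN guanine and NG thymine, so this module reads the triplet CGT. It is designated to occupy RVD positions 13 to 15 of the final array. The trimer was cloned through BsaI sites, which were destroyed in the process, as is typical of Golden Gate cloning with type IIS enzymes that cut outside their recognition sequence.

In use, this plasmid is one member of a set of trimer libraries, each position-specific, from which a user picks the modules matching the desired DNA target and joins them in a single reaction into a receiver vector to produce a full-length TALEN or other TALE fusion. The plasmid has no stated expression function of its own, and the record names no promoter. It serves as a building block for constructing custom DNA-binding domains for genome editing.
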