>Addgene plasmid #63513 | pFusB3-28 | depositor partial sequence | sequence record 105544 | pFUSB3_CGT
AGTCTTAAGCGTCTCATGGCCTGACCCCGGACCAAGTGGTGGCTATCGCCAGCCACGATGGCGGCAAGCA
AGCGCTCGAAACGGTGCAGCGGCTGTTGCCGGTGCTGTGCCAGGACCATGGCCTGACCCCGGACCAAGTG
GTGGCTATCGCCAGCAACAATGGCGGCAAGCAAGCGCTCGAAACGGTGCAGCGGCTGTTGCCGGTGCTGT
GCCAGGACCATGGCCTGACCCCGGACCAAGTGGTGGCTATCGCCAGCAACGGTGGCGGCAAGCAAGCGCT
CGAAACGGTGCAGCGGCTGTTGCCGGTGCTGTGCCAGGACCATGGCCTGACCCCGGACCAAGTGGTGGCT
ATCGAGACGTC
