>Addgene plasmid #63513 | pFusB3-28 | depositor partial sequence | sequence record 105545 | FusB3
CGTCTCATGGCCTGACCCCGGACCAAGTGGTGGCTATCGAGACCGGCGCCGCTACAGGGCGCGTCCCATT
CGCCATTCAGGCTGCGCAACTGTTGGGAAGGGCGATCGGTGCGGGCCTCTTCGCTATTACGCCAGCTGGC
GAAAGGGGGATGTGCTGCAAGGCGATTAAGTTGGGTAACGCCAGGGTTTTCCCAGTCACGACGTTGTAAA
ACGACGGCCAGTGAGCGCGCGTAATACGACTCACTATAGGGCGAATTGGGTACCGGGCCCCCCCTCGAGG
TCCTCCAGCTTTTGTTCCCTTTAGTGAGGGTTAATTGCGCGCTTGGCGTAATCATGGTCATAGCTGTTTC
CTGTGTGAAATTGTTATCCGCTCACAATTCCACACAACATACGAGCCGGAAGCATAAAGTGTAAAGCCTG
GGGTGCCTAATGAGTGAGCTAACTCACATTAATTGCGTTGCGCTCACTGCCCGCTTTCCACCGGTGGTCT
CGCCAGGACCATGGCCTGACCCCGGACCAAGTGGTGGCTATCGAGACGTCTAGACCAGCCAGGACAGAAA
TGCCTCGACTTCGCTGCTACCCAAGGTTGCCGGGTGACGCACACCGTGGAAACGGATGAAGGCACGAACC
CAGTGGACATAAGCCTGTTCGGTTCGTAAGCTGTAATGCAAGTAGCGTATGCGCTCACGCAACTGGTCCA
GAACCTTGACCGAACGCAGCGGTGGTAACGGCGCAGTGGCGGTTTTCATGGCTTGTTATGACTGTTTTTT
TGGGGTACAGTCTATGCCTCGGGCATCCAAGCAGCAAGCGCGTTACGCCGTGGGTCGATGTTTGATGTTA
TGGAGCAGCAACGATGTTACGCAGCAGGGCAGTCGCCCTAAAACAAAGTTAAACATTATGAGGGAAGCGG
TGATCGCCGAAGTATCGACTCAACTATCAGAGGTAGTTGGCGTCATCGAGCGCCATCTCGAACCGACGTT
GCTGGCCGTACATTTGTACGGCTCCGCAGTGGATGGCGGCCTGAAGCCACACAGTGATATTGATTTGCTG
GTTACGGTGACCGTAAGGCTTGATGAAACAACGCGGCGAGCTTTGATCAACGACCTTTTGGAAACTTCGG
CTTCCCCTGGAGAGAGCGAGATTCTCCGCGCTGTAGAAGTCACCATTGTTGTGCACGACGACATCATTCC
GTGGCGTTATCCAGCTAAGCGCGAACTGCAATTTGGAGAATGGCAGCGCAATGACATTCTTGCAGGTATC
TTCGAGCCAGCCACGATCGACATTGATCTGGCTATCTTGCTGACAAAAGCAAGAGAACATAGCGTTGCCT
TGGTAGGTCCAGCGGCGGAGGAACTCTTTGATCCGGTTCCTGAACAGGATCTATTTGAGGCGCTAAATGA
AACCTTAACGCTATGGAACTCGCCGCCCGACTGGGCTGGCGATGAGCGAAATGTAGTGCTTACGTTGTCC
CGCATTTGGTACAGCGCAGTAACCGGCAAAATCGCGCCGAAGGATGTCGCTGCCGACTGGGCAATGGAGC
GCCTGCCGGCCCAGTATCAGCCCGTCATACTTGAAGCTAGACAGGCTTATCTTGGACAAGAAGAAGATCG
CTTGGCCTCGCGCGCAGATCAGTTGGAAGAATTTGTCCACTACGTGAAAGGCGAGATCACCAAGGTAGTC
GGCAAATAACCCTCGAGCCACCCATGACCAAAATCCCTTAACGTGAGTTACGCGTCGTTCCACTGAGCGT
CAGACCCCGTAGAAAAGATCAAAGGATCTTCTTGAGATCCTTTTTTTCTGCGCGTAATCTGCTGCTTGCA
AACAAAAAAACCACCGCTACCAGCGGTGGTTTGTTTGCCGGATCAAGAGCTACCAACTCTTTTTCCGAAG
GTAACTGGCTTCAGCAGAGCGCAGATACCAAATACTGTCCTTCTAGTGTAGCCGTAGTTAGGCCACCACT
TCAAGAACTCTGTAGCACCGCCTACATACCTCGCTCTGCTAATCCTGTTACCAGTGGCTGCTGCCAGTGG
CGATAAGTCGTGTCTTACCGGGTTGGACTCAAGACGATAGTTACCGGATAAGGCGCAGCGGTCGGGCTGA
ACGGGGGGTTCGTGCACACAGCCCAGCTTGGAGCGAACGACCTACACCGAACTGAGATACCTACAGCGTG
AGCATTGAGAAAGCGCCACGCTTCCCGAAGGGAGAAAGGCGGACAGGTATCCGGTAAGCGGCAGGGTCGG
AACAGGAGAGCGCACGAGGGAGCTTCCAGGGGGAAACGCCTGGTATCTTTATAGTCCTGTCGGGTTTCGC
CACCTCTGACTTGAGCGTCGATTTTTGTGATGCTCGTCAGGGGGGCGGAGCCTATGGAAAAACGCCAGCA
ACGCGGCCTTTTTACGGTTCCTGGCCTTTTGCTGGCCTTTTGCTCACATGTTCTTTCCTGCGTTATCCCC
TGATTCTGTGGATAACCGTATTACCGCCTTTGAGTGAGCTGATACCGCTCGCCGCAGCCGAACGACCGAG
CGCAGCGAGTCAGTGAGCGAGGAAGCGGAAGAGCGCCCAATACGCAAACCGCCTCTCCCCGCGCGTTGGC
CGATTCATTAATGCAGCTGGCACGACAGGTTTCCCGACTGGAAAGCGGGCAGTGAGCGCAACGCAATTAA
TACGCGTACCGCTAGCCAGGAAGAGTTTGTAGAAACGCAAAAAGGCCATCCGTCAGGATGGCCTTCTGCT
TAGTTTGATGCCTGGCAGTTTATGGCGGGCGTCCTGCCCGCCACCCTCCGGGCCGTTGCTTCACAACGTT
CAAATCCGCTCCCGGCGGATTTGTCCTACTCAGGAGAGCGTTCACCGACAAACAACAGATAAAACGAAAG
GCCCAGTCTTCCGACTGAGCCTTTCGTTTTATTTGATGCCTGGCAGTTCCCTACTCTCGCGTTAACGCTA
GCATGGATGTTTTCCCAGTCACGACGTTGTAAAACGACGGCCAGTCTTAAG
