>Addgene plasmid #63513 | pFusB3-28 | addgene partial sequence | sequence record 116325 | pCR8_R1 5'-cgaaccgaacaggcttatgt-3'
GGTGTGCGTCACCCGGCAACCTTGGGTAGCAGCGAAGTCGAGGCATTTCTGTCCTGGCTGGTCTAGACGT
CTCGATAGCCACCACTTGGTCCGGGGTCAGGCCATGGTCCTGGCACAGCACCGGCAACAGCCGCTGCACC
GTTTCGAGCGCTTGCTTGCCGCCACCGTTGCTGGCGATAGCCACCACTTGGTCCGGGGTCAGGCCATGGT
CCTGGCACAGCACCGGCAACAGCCGCTGCACCGTTTCGAGCGCTTGCTTGCCGCCATTGTTGCTGGCGAT
AGCCACCACTTGGTCCGGGGTCAGGCCATGGTCCTGGCACAGCACCGGCAACAGCCGCTGCACCGTTTCG
AGCGCTTGCTTGCCGCCATCGTGGCTGGCGATAGCCACCACTTGGTCCGGGGTCAGGCCATGAGACGCTT
AAGACTGGCCGTCGTTTTACAACGTCGTGACTGGGAAAACATCCATGCTAGCGTTAACGCGAGAGTAGGG
AACTGCCAGGCATCAAATAAAACGAAAGGCTCAGTCGGAAGACTGGGCCTTTCGTTTTATCTGTTGTTTG
TCGGTGAACGCTCTCCTGAGTAGGACAAATCCGCCGGGAGCGGATTTGAACGTTGTGAAGCAACGGCCCG
GAGGGTGGCGGGCAGGACGCCCGCCATAAACTGCCAGGCATCAAACTAAGCAGAAGGCCATCCTGACGGA
TGGCCTTTTTGCGTTTCTACAAACTCTTCCTGGCTAGCGGTACGCGTATTAATTGCGTTGCGCTCACTGC
CCGCTTTCCAGTCGGGAAACCTGTCGTGCCAGCTGCATTAATGAATCGGCCAAC
